Addgene plasmid #37570: pHL1559
Depositing lab: Han Lim. Depositing organization: University of California, Berkeley. Publication: Rapid and robust signaling in the CsrA cascade via RNA-protein interactions and feedback regulation. Adamson DN, Lim HN. Proc Natl Acad Sci U S A. 2013 Aug 6;110(32):13120-5. doi: 10.1073/pnas.1308476110. Epub 2013 Jul 22. PubMed 23878244.
Backbone
  Vector backbone: pZ with p15a origin
  Backbone manufacturer: Lim Lab
  Modifications to backbone: Plasmid modified from Rolf Lutz and Hermann Bujard, 1997
  Vector type: Bacterial Expression, Synthetic Biology
Growth in bacteria
  Bacterial resistance: Kanamycin, 50 μg/mL
  Growth temperature: 37°C
  Growth strain: XL1 Blue
  Copy number: High Copy
Gene/Insert
  Gene/Insert name: CsrB
  Species: E. coli
  Insert size (bp): 369
  Entrez Gene: csrB (a.k.a. b4408, ECK2787, JWR0062)
  Promoter: pLtetO-1
  Cloning method: Restriction Enzyme; 5′ cloning site SalI (not destroyed); 3′ cloning site ApaI (not destroyed)
  Sequencing primers: 5′ CAGTCATAGCCGAATAGCCT; 3′ AGCTGATACC GCTCGCCGCA GCCGAACG
Terms and licenses: Academic/Nonprofit Terms; Industry Terms: Not Available to Industry
How to cite: pHL1559 was a gift from Han Lim (Addgene plasmid # 37570 ; http://n2t.net/addgene:37570 ; RRID:Addgene_37570)
