[The description below was written by a language model from this plasmid's Addgene catalogue record.]
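Description:
pHL1559 is a bacterial expression plasmid built on a pZ-series modular backbone, a derivative of the widely used pZ expression system for E. coli that was modified by the depositing laboratory. It replicates from a p15A origin and is selected with kanamycin. The catalogue entry lists it as high copy, although p15A origins are generally regarded as giving low to moderate copy numbers, so that field should be read with some caution. The entry classifies the vector under both bacterial expression and synthetic biology. No feature table accompanies it, so elements such as terminators or the exact resistance cassette arrangement are not documented here.

The payload is the E. coli csrB gene, a 369 bp insert cloned between SalI and ApaI sites, both of which remain intact. CsrB is a non-coding small RNA rather than a protein-coding gene. It carries multiple binding sites for the global post-transcriptional regulator CsrA and acts by sequestering that protein, relieving CsrA's effects on its target mRNAs. Transcription is driven by PLtetO-1, a synthetic promoter derived from phage lambda PL carrying tet operator sites. It is tightly repressed in strains that supply TetR and induced by tetracycline analogues such as anhydrotetracycline, while in hosts lacking TetR it behaves as a strong constitutive promoter. The record does not say whether a repressor is encoded on the plasmid.

This arrangement allows controlled, tunable production of CsrB independent of its native regulation. That fits the associated study of signalling dynamics and feedback in the CsrA regulatory cascade, where the sRNA level can be set experimentally and the downstream response measured.
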