>Addgene plasmid #37570 | pHL1559 | addgene partial sequence | sequence record 51293 | K1 5'-CAGTCATAGCCGAATAGCCT-3'
CCACCTTGTTCAATCATGCGAAACGATCCTCATCCTGTCTCTTGATCAGATCTTGATCCCCTGCGCCATC
AGATCCTTGGCGGCAAGAAAGCCATCCAGTTTACTTTGCAGGGCTTCCCAACCTTACCAGAGGGCGCCCC
AGCTGGCAATTCCGACGTCTAAGAAACCATTATTATCATGACATTAACCTATAAAAATAGGCGTATCACG
AGGCCCTTTCGTCTTCACCTCGAGTCCCTATCAGTGATAGAGATTGACATCCCTATCAGTGATAGAGATA
CTGTCGACGAGTCAGACAACGAAGTGAACATCAGGATGATGACACTTCTGCAGGACACACCAGGATGGTG
TTTCAGGGAAAGGCTTCTGGATGAAGCGAAGAGGATGACGCAGGACGCGTTAAAGGACACCTCCAGGATG
GAGAATGAGAACCGGTCAGGATGATTCGGTGGGTCAGGAAGGCCAGGGACACTTCAGGATGAAGTATCAC
ATCGGGGTGGTGTGAGCAGGAAGCAATAGTTCAGGATGAACGATTGGCCGCAAGGCCAGAGGAAAAGTTG
TCAAGGATGAGCAGGGAGCAACAAAAGTAGCTGGAATGCTGCGAAACGAACCGGGAGCGCTGTGAATACA
GTGCTCCCTTTTTTTATTGGGCCCATGGTACGCGTGCTAGAGGCATCAAATAAAACGAAAGGCTCAGTCG
AAAGACTGGGCCTTTCGTTTTATCTGTTGTTTGTCGGTGAACGCTCTCCTGAGTAGGACAAATCCGCCGC
CCTAGACCTAGGGATATATTCCGCTTCCTCGCTCACTGACTCGCTACGCTCGGTCGTTCGACTGCGGCGA
GCG
